Addgene plasmid #157079: pD649-HAsp-MPZL2-COMP5AP-AviTag-9xHis
Purpose: Mammalian expression of cell-surface protein extracellular domain fused to COMP5AP-AviTag-9xHis. Protein is secreted from cells.
Depositing lab: Chris Garcia. Depositing organization: Stanford University. Publication: A Human IgSF Cell-Surface Interactome Reveals a Complex Network of Protein-Protein Interactions. Wojtowicz WM, Vielmetter J, Fernandes RA, Siepe DH, Eastman CL, Chisholm GB, Cox S, Klock H, Anderson PW, Rue SM, Miller JJ, Glaser SM, Bragstad ML, Vance J, Lam AW, Lesley SA, Zinn K, Garcia KC. Cell. 2020 Aug 20;182(4):1027-1043.e17. doi: 10.1016/j.cell.2020.07.025. PubMed 32822567.
Backbone
  Vector backbone: pD649
  Backbone size w/o insert (bp): 7153
  Vector type: Mammalian Expression
Growth in bacteria
  Bacterial resistance: Ampicillin, 100 μg/mL
  Growth temperature: 37°C
  Growth strain: DH5alpha
  Copy number: High Copy
Gene/Insert
  Gene/Insert name: MPZL2
  Species: H. sapiens (human)
  Insert size (bp): 384
  Entrez Gene: MPZL2 (a.k.a. EVA, EVA1)
  Promoter: CMV/SP6
  Tag / fusion protein: COMP5AP-AviTag-9xHis (C terminal on backbone)
  Cloning method: Restriction Enzyme; 5′ cloning site GCGGCCGC (not destroyed); 3′ cloning site GGCGCGCC (not destroyed)
  Sequencing primers: 5′ ATTTAGGTGACACTATAG; 3′ CGTCGCACTCCATCACGGTG
Resource information
  A portion of this plasmid was derived from a plasmid made by: synthesis by ThermoFisher
Terms and licenses: Academic/Nonprofit Terms; Industry Terms: Not Available to Industry
Depositor comments: Some plasmids in this collection may have an IS4-like element ISVsa5 family transposase upstream of the CMV promoter.
How to cite: pD649-HAsp-MPZL2-COMP5AP-AviTag-9xHis was a gift from Chris Garcia (Addgene plasmid # 157079 ; http://n2t.net/addgene:157079 ; RRID:Addgene_157079)
