[The description below was written by a language model from this plasmid's Addgene catalogue record and pLannotate feature annotations shown in this document.]
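Description:
pD649-HAsp-MPZL2-COMP5AP-AviTag-9xHis is a mammalian expression plasmid of about 7.5 kb, built on the pD649 backbone, that produces a secreted, multimerised form of the human MPZL2 (EVA/EVA1) extracellular domain. It is propagated in E. coli as a high-copy plasmid through a ColE1/pUC-type origin and selected with ampicillin via a full-length β-lactamase gene. The annotation also picks up short remnants of KanR, lacZα, an rrnB terminator and an f1 origin, which appear to be non-functional backbone fragments. A second cassette places a puromycin N-acetyltransferase sequence (annotated as a fragment) under SV40 early and EM7 promoters, followed by a short ble fragment and an SV40 poly(A) signal. This could allow puromycin selection in mammalian cells, although the record does not describe such use.

The expression unit is driven by the CMV enhancer and promoter with a fragment of CMV intron A, and an SP6 promoter sits just upstream of the coding region. The open reading frame starts with a secretion signal, named HAsp in the construct name and matched by the annotation to an IgH signal sequence fragment. The 384 bp MPZL2 ectodomain follows, cloned between retained NotI and AscI sites. It is fused at its C terminus to a rat COMP coiled-coil segment that drives pentamerisation, human placental alkaline phosphatase as an enzymatic reporter, an AviTag for site-specific biotinylation, and a polyhistidine tag for purification (9xHis by name, annotated as 8xHis). A bGH poly(A) signal ends the transcript. The construct belongs to a collection made for mapping interactions among human IgSF cell-surface proteins, where such high-avidity soluble fusions help detect weak extracellular binding. The depositor notes that some plasmids in the collection may carry an IS4-like transposase insertion upstream of the CMV promoter, but no such element is annotated here.
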