Features (pLannotate 1.2.2; 24 found; start..end, strand, type, name):
    119..143     -  CDS            KanR (fragment): aminoglycoside phosphotransferase; aph(3')-Ia; confers resistance to kanamycin
    254..842     +  rep_origin     ori: high-copy-number ColE1/pMB1/pBR322/pUC origin of replication
   1067..1084    +  terminator     rrnB T2 terminator (fragment): transcription terminator T2 from the E. coli rrnB gene
   1109..1128    -  CDS            lacZα (fragment): LacZα fragment of β-galactosidase; lacZ fragment
   1584..1600    +  protein_bind   lac operator: The lac repressor binds to the lac operator to inhibit transcription in E. coli. This inhibition can be relieved by adding lactose or isopropyl-β-D-thiogalactopyranoside (IPTG). lac repressor encoded by lacI
   1843..2146    +  enhancer       CMV enhancer: human cytomegalovirus immediate early enhancer
   2147..2350    +  promoter       CMV promoter: human cytomegalovirus (CMV) immediate early promoter
   2486..2529    +  intron         CMV intron (fragment): modified intron A from human cytomegalovirus
   2581..2599    +  promoter       SP6 promoter: promoter for bacteriophage SP6 RNA polymerase
   2603..2640    +  CDS            IgH signal sequence (fragment): signal sequence from the mouse immunoglobulin heavy chain variable region
   2743..3132    +  CDS            MPZL2 (fragment): MPZL2_HUMAN - Also known as EVA EVA1. Experimental evidence at protein level: Swiss-Prot protein existence level 1. Mediates homophilic cell-cell adhesion. From Homo sapiens (Human).
   3229..3408    +  CDS            Comp (fragment): COMP_RAT - Experimental evidence at protein level: Swiss-Prot protein existence level 1. May play a role in the structural integrity of cartilage via its interaction with other extracellular matrix proteins such as the collagens and fibronectin. Can mediate the interaction of chondrocytes with the cartilage extracellular matrix through interaction with cell surface integrin receptors. Could play a role in the pathogenesis of osteoarthritis. Potent suppressor of apoptosis in both primary chondrocytes and transformed cells. Suppresses apoptosis by blocking the activation of caspase-3 and by indu
   3396..4848    +  CDS            SEAP (fragment): secreted alkaline phosphatase from human placenta The natural enzyme has a C-terminal transmembrane sequence that is replaced by a GPI anchor.
   4873..4914    +  CDS            AviTag™ (fragment): peptide tag that allows for enzymatic biotinylation
   4918..4941    +  CDS            8xHis: 8xHis affinity tag
   5087..5198    +  polyA_signal   bGH poly(A) signal: bovine growth hormone polyadenylation signal
   5199..5307    +  rep_origin     f1 ori (fragment): f1 bacteriophage origin of replication; arrow indicates direction of (+) strand synthesis
   5321..5650    +  promoter       SV40 promoter: SV40 enhancer and early promoter
   5698..5745    +  promoter       EM7 promoter: synthetic bacterial promoter&nbsp
   5764..6363    +  CDS            PuroR (fragment): puromycin N-acetyltransferase; pac from Streptomyces; confers resistance to puromycin
   6373..6498    +  CDS            ble (fragment): BLE_KLEPN - Experimental evidence at protein level: Swiss-Prot protein existence level 1. Binding protein with a strong affinity to the bleomycin family of antibiotics. Binds to CL990; an antimitotic-antibiotic compound. From Klebsiella pneumoniae.
   6493..6614    +  polyA_signal   SV40 poly(A) signal: SV40 polyadenylation signal
   6667..7527    -  CDS            AmpR: β-lactamase; bla; confers resistance to ampicillin, carbenicillin, and related antibiotics
   7530..89      -  promoter       AmpR promoter (fragment) (across the origin): bla
>Addgene plasmid #157079 | pD649-HAsp-MPZL2-COMP5AP-AviTag-9xHis | depositor full sequence | sequence record 303267 | Full Sequence
TTTCAATATTATTGAAGCATTTATCAGGGTTATTGTCTCATGAGCGGATACATATTTGAATGTATTTAGA
AAAATAAACAAATAGGGGTCAGTGTTACAACCAATTAACCAATTCTGAACATTATCGCGAGCCCATTTAT
ACCTGAATATGGCTCATAACACCCCTTGCTCATGACCAAAATCCCTTAACGTGAGTTACGCGCGCGTCGT
TCCACTGAGCGTCAGACCCCGTAGAAAAGATCAAAGGATCTTCTTGAGATCCTTTTTTTCTGCGCGTAAT
CTGCTGCTTGCAAACAAAAAAACCACCGCTACCAGCGGTGGTTTGTTTGCCGGATCAAGAGCTACCAACT
CTTTTTCCGAAGGTAACTGGCTTCAGCAGAGCGCAGATACCAAATACTGTTCTTCTAGTGTAGCCGTAGT
TAGCCCACCACTTCAAGAACTCTGTAGCACCGCCTACATACCTCGCTCTGCTAATCCTGTTACCAGTGGC
TGCTGCCAGTGGCGATAAGTCGTGTCTTACCGGGTTGGACTCAAGACGATAGTTACCGGATAAGGCGCAG
CGGTCGGGCTGAACGGGGGGTTCGTGCACACAGCCCAGCTTGGAGCGAACGACCTACACCGAACTGAGAT
ACCTACAGCGTGAGCTATGAGAAAGCGCCACGCTTCCCGAAGGGAGAAAGGCGGACAGGTATCCGGTAAG
CGGCAGGGTCGGAACAGGAGAGCGCACGAGGGAGCTTCCAGGGGGAAACGCCTGGTATCTTTATAGTCCT
GTCGGGTTTCGCCACCTCTGACTTGAGCGTCGATTTTTGTGATGCTCGTCAGGGGGGCGGAGCCTATGGA
AAAACGCCAGCAACGCGGCCTTTTTACGGTTCCTGGCCTTTTGCTGGCCTTTTGCTCACATGTTCTTTCC
TGCGTTATCCCCTGATTCTGTGGATAACCGTATTACCGCCTTTGAGTGAGCTGATACCGCTCGCCGCAGC
CGAACGACCGAGCGCAGCGAGTCAGTGAGCGAGGAAGCGGAAGGCGAGAGTAGGGAACTGCCAGGCATCA
AACTAAGCAGAAGGCCCCTGACGGATGGCCTTTTTGCGTTTCTACAAACTCTTTCTGTGTTGTAAAACGA
CGGCCAGTCTTAAGCTCGGGCCCCCTGGGCGGTTCTGATAACGAGTAATCGTTAATCCGCAAATAACGTA
AAAACCCGCTTCGGCGGGTTTTTTTATGGGGGGAGTTTAGGGAAAGAGCATTTGTCAGAATATTTAAGGG
CGCCTGTCACTTTGCTTGATATATGAGAATTATTTAACCTTATAAATGAGAAAAAAGCAACGCACTTTAA
ATAAGATACGTTGCTTTTTCGATTGATGAACACCTATAATTAAACTATTCATCTATTATTTATGATTTTT
TGTATATACAATATTTCTAGTTTGTTAAAGAGAATTAAGAAAATAAATCTCGAAAATAATAAAGGGAAAA
TCAGTTTTTGATATCAAAATTATACATGTCAACGATAATACAAAATATAATACAAACTATAAGATGTTAT
CAGTATTTATTATCATTTAGAATAAATTTTGTGTCGCCCTTAATTGTGAGCGGATAACAATTACGAGCTT
CATGCACAGTGGCGTTGACTCAATATTGGCCATTAGCCATATTATTCATTGGTTATATAGCATAAATCAA
TATTGGCTATTGGCCATTGCATACGTTGTATCTATATCATAATATGTACATTTATATTGGCTCATGTCCA
ATATGACCGCCATGTTGGCATTGATTATTGACTAGTTATTAATAGTAATCAATTACGGGGTCATTAGTTC
ATAGCCCATATATGGAGTTCCGCGTTACATAACTTACGGTAAATGGCCCGCCTGGCTGACCGCCCAACGA
CCCCCGCCCATTGACGTCAATAATGACGTATGTTCCCATAGTAACGCCAATAGGGACTTTCCATTGACGT
CAATGGGTGGAGTATTTACGGTAAACTGCCCACTTGGCAGTACATCAAGTGTATCATATGCCAAGTACGC
CCCCTATTGACGTCAATGACGGTAAATGGCCCGCCTGGCATTATGCCCAGTACATGACCTTATGGGACTT
TCCTACTTGGCAGTACATCTACGTATTAGTCATCGCTATTACCATGGTGATGCGGTTTTGGCAGTACATC
AATGGGCGTGGATAGCGGTTTGACTCACGGGGATTTCCAAGTCTCCACCCCATTGACGTCAATGGGAGTT
TGTTTTGGCACCAAAATCAACGGGACTTTCCAAAATGTCGTAACAACTCCGCCCCATTGACGCAAATGGG
CGGTAGGCGTGTACGGTGGGAGGTCTATATAAGCAGAGCTCGTTTAGTGAACCGTCAGATCGCCTGGAGA
CGCCATCCACGCTGTTTTGACCTCCATAGAAGACACCGGGACCGATCCAGCCTCCGCGGCCGGGAACGGT
GCATTGGAACGCGGATTCCCCGTGCCAAGAGTGACGTAAGTACCGCCTATAGAGTCTATAGGCCCACCCC
CTTGGCTTCGTTAGAACGCGGCTACAATTAATACATAACCTTATGTATCATACACATACGATTTAGGTGA
CACTATAGAATAACATCCACTTTGCCTTTCTCTCCACAGGTGTCCACTCCCAGGTCCAACTGCACCTCGG
TTCTATCGAAAACGCGCCTGCTAGCGCCACCATGAAGACCATCATTGCCCTGAGCTACATCTTCTGCCTG
GTGTTCGCTGCGGCCGCCGTGGAAATCTACACAAGCAGAGTGCTGGAAGCCGTGAACGGCACCGATGCCA
GACTGAAGTGCACCTTTAGCAGCTTTGCCCCTGTGGGAGATGCCCTGACCGTGACCTGGAACTTTAGACC
TCTGGATGGCGGCCCTGAGCAGTTCGTGTTCTACTACCACATCGACCCCTTCCAGCCTATGAGCGGCAGA
TTCAAGGACAGAGTGTCCTGGGACGGCAACCCCGAGAGATACGATGCCTCTATCCTGCTGTGGAAGCTGC
AGTTCGACGACAACGGCACCTACACCTGTCAAGTGAAGAACCCTCCTGACGTGGACGGCGTGATCGGCGA
GATTAGACTGTCTGTGGTGCACACCGTGCGGTTCAGCGAGATCCACTTCCTTGGCGCGCCGGAAGATCAA
GTTGATCCAAGATTGATTGATGGCAAGGGCGGATCTCTGGAGGTGCTGTTCCAGGGACCAGGCGGAAGCG
GCAATCCCGGCGGCGATCTGGCCCCCCAGATGCTGCGCGAGCTGCAGGAGACCAATGCCGCCCTGCAGGA
CGTGCGCGAGCTGCTGCGCCACCGCGTGAAGGAGATCACCTTCCTGAAGAACACCGTGATGGAGTGCGAC
GCCTGCGGTATGCAGCCCTCTAGAGGCTCCGGCTCCATCATCCCAGTTGAGGAGGAGAACCCGGACTTCT
GGAACCGCGAGGCAGCCGAGGCCCTGGGTGCCGCCAAGAAGCTGCAGCCTGCACAGACAGCCGCCAAGAA
CCTCATCATCTTCCTGGGCGATGGGATGGGGGTGTCTACGGTGACAGCTGCCAGGATCCTAAAAGGGCAG
AAGAAGGACAAACTGGGGCCTGAGATACCCCTGGCCATGGACCGCTTCCCATATGTGGCTCTGTCCAAGA
CATACAATGTAGACAAACATGTGCCAGACAGTGGAGCCACAGCCACGGCCTACCTGTGCGGGGTCAAGGG
CAACTTCCAGACCATTGGCTTGAGTGCAGCCGCCCGCTTTAACCAGTGCAACACGACACGCGGCAACGAG
GTCATCTCCGTGATGAATCGGGCCAAGAAAGCAGGGAAGTCAGTGGGAGTGGTAACCACCACACGAGTGC
AGCACGCCTCGCCAGCCGGCACCTACGCCCACACGGTGAACCGCAACTGGTACTCGGACGCCGACGTGCC
TGCCTCGGCCCGCCAGGAGGGGTGCCAGGACATCGCTACGCAGCTCATCTCCAACATGGACATTGACGTG
ATCCTAGGTGGAGGCCGAAAGTACATGTTTCGCATGGGAACCCCAGACCCTGAGTACCCAGATGACTACA
GCCAAGGTGGGACCAGGCTGGACGGGAAGAATCTGGTGCAGGAATGGCTGGCGAAGCGCCAGGGTGCCCG
GTATGTGTGGAACCGCACTGAGCTCATGCAGGCTTCCCTGGACCCGTCTGTGACCCATCTCATGGGTCTC
TTTGAGCCTGGAGACATGAAATACGAGATCCACCGAGACTCCACACTGGACCCCTCCCTGATGGAGATGA
CAGAGGCTGCCCTGCGCCTGCTGAGCAGGAACCCCCGCGGCTTCTTCCTCTTCGTGGAGGGTGGTCGCAT
CGACCATGGTCATCATGAAAGCAGGGCTTACCGGGCACTGACTGAGACGATCATGTTCGACGACGCCATT
GAGAGGGCGGGCCAGCTCACCAGCGAGGAGGACACGCTGAGCCTCGTCACTGCCGACCACTCCCACGTCT
TCTCCTTCGGAGGCTACCCCCTGCGAGGGAGCTCCATCTTCGGGCTGGCCCCTGGCAAGGCCCGGGACAG
GAAGGCCTACACGGTCCTCCTATACGGAAACGGTCCAGGCTATGTGCTCAAGGACGGCGCCCGGCCGGAT
GTTACCGAGAGCGAGAGCGGGAGCCCCGAGTATCGGCAGCAGTCAGCAGTGCCCCTGGACGAAGAGACCC
ACGCAGGCGAGGACGTGGCGGTGTTCGCGCGCGGCCCGCAGGCGCACCTGGTTCACGGCGTGCAGGAGCA
GACCTTCATAGCGCACGTCATGGCCTTCGCCGCCTGCCTGGAGCCCTACACCGCCTGCGACCTGGCGCCC
CCCGCCGGCACCACCGACGCCGCGCACCCGGGTGGCGGAGGACTGAACGACATCTTCGAGGCTCAGAAAA
TCGAATGGCACGAACATCACCATCACCATCACCATCACCATTAAGGCCGGCCTGTAGTCACTGGCACAAC
GCGTTACCCGGTAAGCCAATCGGGTATACACGGTCGTCATACTGCAGACAGGGTTCTTCTACTTTGCAAG
ATAGTCTTGAGTAGTAAAATAAATAGATAGAGAAAATCAGCCTCGACTGTGCCTTCTAGTTGCCAGCCAT
CTGTTGTTTGCCCCTCCCCCGTGCCTTCCTTGACCCTGGAAGGTGCCACTCCCACTGTCCTTTCCTAATA
AAATGAGGAAATTGCATCACAACACTCAACCCTATCTCGGTCTATTCTTTTGATTTATAAGGGATTTTGC
CGATTTCGGCCTATTGGTTAAAAAATGAGCTGATTTAACAAAAATTTAACGCGAATTAATTCTGTGGAAT
GTGTGTCAGTTAGGGTGTGGAAAGTCCCCAGGCTCCCCAGCAGGCAGAAGTATGCAAAGCATGCATCTCA
ATTAGTCAGCAACCAGGTGTGGAAAGTCCCCAGGCTCCCCAGCAGGCAGAAGTATGCAAAGCATGCATCT
CAATTAGTCAGCAACCATAGTCCCGCCCCTAACTCCGCCCATCCCGCCCCTAACTCCGCCCAGTTCCGCC
CATTCTCCGCCCCATGGCTGACTAATTTTTTTTATTTATGCAGAGGCCGAGGCCGCCTCTGCCTCTGAGC
TATTCCAGAAGTAGTGAGGAGGCTTTTTTGGAGGCCTAGGCTTTTGCAAAAAGCTCCCGGGAGCTTGTAT
ATCCATTTTCGGATCTGATCAGCACGTGTTGACAATTAATCATCGGCATAGTATATCGGCATAGTATAAT
ACGACAAGGTGAGGAACTAAACCATGACCGAGTACAAGCCCACGGTGCGCCTCGCCACCCGCGACGACGT
CCCCAGGGCCGTACGCACCCTCGCCGCCGCGTTCGCCGACTACCCCGCCACGCGCCACACCGTCGATCCG
GACCGCCACATCGAGCGGGTCACCGAGCTGCAAGAACTCTTCCTCACGCGCGTCGGGCTCGACATCGGCA
AGGTGTGGGTCGCGGACGACGGCGCCGCGGTGGCGGTCTGGACCACGCCGGAGAGCGTCGAAGCGGGGGC
GGTGTTCGCCGAGATCGGCCCGCGCATGGCCGAGTTGAGCGGTTCCCGGCTGGCCGCGCAGCAACAGATG
GAAGGCCTCCTGGCGCCGCACCGGCCCAAGGAGCCCGCGTGGTTCCTGGCCACCGTCGGCGTCTCGCCCG
ACCACCAGGGCAAGGGTCTGGGCAGCGCCGTCGTGCTCCCCGGAGTGGAGGCGGCCGAGCGCGCCGGGGT
GCCCGCCTTCCTGGAGACATCCGCGCCCCGCAACCTCCCCTTCTACGAGCGGCTCGGCTTCACCGTCACC
GCCGACGTCGAGGTGCCCGAAGGACCGCGCACCTGGTGCATGACCCGCAAGCCCGGTGCCTGACACGTGC
TACGAGATTTCGATTCCACCGCCGCCTTCTATGAAAGGTTGGGCTTCGGAATCGTTTTCCGGGACGCCGG
CTGGATGATCCTCCAGCGCGGGGATCTCATGCTGGAGTTCTTCGCCCACCCCAACTTGTTTATTGCAGCT
TATAATGGTTACAAATAAAGCAATAGCATCACAAATTTCACAAATAAAGCATTTTTTTCACTGCATTCTA
GTTGTGGTTTGTCCAAACTCATCAATGTATCTTATCATGTCTGTATACCGTCGACCTCTAGCTAGAGCTT
GGCGTAATCATGGTCATTACCAATGCTTAATCAGTGAGGCACCTATCTCAGCGATCTGTCTATTTCGTTC
ATCCATAGTTGCCTGACTCCCCGTCGTGTAGATAACTACGATACGGGAGGGCTTACCATCTGGCCCCAGC
GCTGCGATGATACCGCGAGAACCACGCTCACCGGCTCCGGATTTATCAGCAATAAACCAGCCAGCCGGAA
GGGCCGAGCGCAGAAGTGGTCCTGCAACTTTATCCGCCTCCATCCAGTCTATTAATTGTTGCCGGGAAGC
TAGAGTAAGTAGTTCGCCAGTTAATAGTTTGCGCAACGTTGTTGCCATCGCTACAGGCATCGTGGTGTCA
CGCTCGTCGTTTGGTATGGCTTCATTCAGCTCCGGTTCCCAACGATCAAGGCGAGTTACATGATCCCCCA
TGTTGTGCAAAAAAGCGGTTAGCTCCTTCGGTCCTCCGATCGTTGTCAGAAGTAAGTTGGCCGCAGTGTT
ATCACTCATGGTTATGGCAGCACTGCATAATTCTCTTACTGTCATGCCATCCGTAAGATGCTTTTCTGTG
ACTGGTGAGTACTCAACCAAGTCATTCTGAGAATAGTGTATGCGGCGACCGAGTTGCTCTTGCCCGGCGT
CAATACGGGATAATACCGCGCCACATAGCAGAACTTTAAAAGTGCTCATCATTGGAAAACGTTCTTCGGG
GCGAAAACTCTCAAGGATCTTACCGCTGTTGAGATCCAGTTCGATGTAACCCACTCGTGCACCCAACTGA
TCTTCAGCATCTTTTACTTTCACCAGCGTTTCTGGGTGAGCAAAAACAGGAAGGCAAAATGCCGCAAAAA
AGGGAATAAGGGCGACACGGAAATGTTGAATACTCATATTCTTCCTT
