>Addgene plasmid #157079 | pD649-HAsp-MPZL2-COMP5AP-AviTag-9xHis | depositor partial sequence | sequence record 303268 | insert (extracellular domain)
GTGGAAATCTACACAAGCAGAGTGCTGGAAGCCGTGAACGGCACCGATGCCAGACTGAAGTGCACCTTTA
GCAGCTTTGCCCCTGTGGGAGATGCCCTGACCGTGACCTGGAACTTTAGACCTCTGGATGGCGGCCCTGA
GCAGTTCGTGTTCTACTACCACATCGACCCCTTCCAGCCTATGAGCGGCAGATTCAAGGACAGAGTGTCC
TGGGACGGCAACCCCGAGAGATACGATGCCTCTATCCTGCTGTGGAAGCTGCAGTTCGACGACAACGGCA
CCTACACCTGTCAAGTGAAGAACCCTCCTGACGTGGACGGCGTGATCGGCGAGATTAGACTGTCTGTGGT
GCACACCGTGCGGTTCAGCGAGATCCACTTCCTT
